Addgene plasmid #67643: pcDNA3.1(+)MBII85
Purpose: MBII85 snoRNA expression cassett, contains snoRNA in natural intron surrounded by natural exons.
Depositing lab: Stefan Stamm. Depositing organization: University of Kentucky. Publication: SNORD116 and SNORD115 change expression of multiple genes and modify each other's activity. Falaleeva M, Surface J, Shen M, de la Grange P, Stamm S. Gene. 2015 Jul 26. pii: S0378-1119(15)00848-3. doi: 10.1016/j.gene.2015.07.023. PubMed 26220404.
Backbone
  Vector backbone: pcDNA3.1(+)
  Vector type: Mammalian Expression
  Selectable markers: Neomycin (select with G418)
Growth in bacteria
  Bacterial resistance: Ampicillin, 100 μg/mL
  Growth temperature: 37°C
  Growth strain: DH5alpha
  Copy number: High Copy
Gene/Insert
  Gene/Insert name: MBII85 snoRNA (alt name: SNORD116)
  Species: M. musculus (mouse)
  Cloning method: Restriction Enzyme; 5′ cloning site KpnI (not destroyed); 3′ cloning site XhoI (not destroyed)
  Sequencing primers: 5′ GGTTGCATTCCCTTTCCAGTA; 3′ CATTTAACTCAGGTGACCT
Terms and licenses: Academic/Nonprofit Terms; Industry Terms: Not Available to Industry
How to cite: pcDNA3.1(+)MBII85 was a gift from Stefan Stamm (Addgene plasmid # 67643 ; http://n2t.net/addgene:67643 ; RRID:Addgene_67643)
