[The description below was written by a language model from this plasmid's Addgene catalogue record.]
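Description:
pcDNA3.1(+)MBII85 is a mammalian expression plasmid built on the pcDNA3.1(+) backbone and designed to produce the mouse C/D box small nucleolar RNA MBII85, also known as SNORD116. It is maintained in E. coli as a high-copy plasmid under ampicillin selection, and it carries a neomycin resistance marker so that transfected mammalian cells can be selected with G418. No feature table accompanies the record, so individual backbone elements are not itemised. The promoter is likewise not stated, although pcDNA3.1(+) vectors conventionally drive inserts from the CMV immediate-early promoter and terminate them with a bovine growth hormone polyadenylation signal.

The insert was cloned between the KpnI and XhoI sites, both of which remain intact, and it is arranged as a minigene rather than a bare snoRNA sequence: the snoRNA sits within its natural intron, which is flanked by its natural exons. This design reflects how most vertebrate snoRNAs are made. They are not transcribed as independent units but are released from the introns of a host transcript, with splicing and subsequent exonucleolytic trimming of the excised intron yielding the mature snoRNA assembled with its protein partners. Keeping the native intron and exon context therefore allows the transfected cell to process the RNA polymerase II transcript in a physiological manner.

The associated work concerns how SNORD116 and SNORD115 alter the expression of multiple genes and influence each other's activity. This suggests the plasmid's use for overexpressing SNORD116 in cultured mammalian cells to examine its downstream effects.
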