>Addgene plasmid #67643 | pcDNA3.1(+)MBII85 | addgene partial sequence | sequence record 120844 | CMV-F 5'-CGCAAATGGGCGGTAGGCGTG-3'
GAGAACCCACTGCTTACTGGCTTATCGAAATTAATACGACTCACTATAGGGAGACCCAAGCTGGCTAGCG
TTTAAACTTAAGCTTGGTACCGGTTGCATTCCCTTTCCAGTATGGTCCATGGAAAACATGCAGAGGAAAT
GGCCCCACAGCATTGGCTGAGTGTTTATGTCGTCCAACTGAGTCTCCATCGAACTGTTGTGGTGTTGCTG
ACTTGCCCTAGGTCACCTGAGTTAAATGGTAAGGCACATGGGAATTGCTGCATGAATTCTAGGTGCCCAG
GTCTTGGTGGAGCAGGGAACAGCTGCCATTGATTATGTCCAGGCCCTTCGGGACATGGAGCATGCCTAGG
GCCTCTGGTTTCTCCCATGTTTTGAGCTTTGGCCCATTGTTCCCTGGCAGTGGATTGTCAGTGTCCAGCA
GTCCATTGCTCTCCCCAAAGCCAGAGCACTCCAGAGTACTGGAACCACTTAATGCAATGCACTCCAACGA
GCTTGGATCTATGATGATTCCCAGTCAAACATTCCTTGGAAAAGCTGAACAAAATGAGTGAAAACTCTGT
ACCGCCACTCTCATCGGAACTGAGGTCCAGCATCTTGGGTCTCCCAGGTGCTATGGGCGTCAGGCACAGG
CTGCCCAAACACTCCATTGTTCTTGACTTCTTCGGGCTCTAGCCAGACTCTCCAGAGACAGGTGTGTGCT
TGGCCTACTCTGCCAAAAATTCATGGTGTAGGACACAGCAGGTCCTTAAGCACTGGTGGCTTGCTCCCTT
TGCTGTAGTGGAGATGCTTGGCAGATACTCAGTAGGTAGTCATGCTAGGTCCAAGGA
