>Addgene plasmid #67643 | pcDNA3.1(+)MBII85 | addgene partial sequence | sequence record 120849 | BGH-rev 5'-TAGAAGGCACAGTCGAGG-3'
CAGGTGACCTAGGGCAAGTCAGCAACACCACAACAGTTCGATGGAGACTCAGTTGGACGACATAAACTCT
CAGCCAATGCTGTGGGGCCATTTCCTCTGCATGTTTTCTATGGATCATACTGGAAAGGGAATGCAACCCT
GTGAAGACAACACAGAGAACATGCCCCGATTACAGTGGGACCAATGCAAAACCACATGGATTATGGGCTT
ACCATGTACTATGGGCTTGTCATATCTCACAGGCACCCTCAACACTCCTGCTCTTACCAACCTCTTCACA
CTGCCCCTCCAGATCTCACTTGCTGTTACTCTCAGGCCTTGGATGGGAACATGCCATGCCCTTTGCTCTC
AAGTGCTTGCTGGGTCCTCAGCTCACTCTAAGGACTTAAGGATGATATGTGAGCTGCAATACAGGTACTC
AACACTTTCTCTTAGGTCCATGCCATCAACTTCTTCCACCAGTGTCCTGTGCAAAGTTTTCAAGGGAATG
AAGGCTCTTCTCCAAGCATCCAGTCAGAAAAAGCCAATAACAAGGGCAATCATAGGTCCCCTTGCCTATG
CTGACAAAGAAGGAGGAGGCAGCTCTGAATAACTCCACCAGCAAAATTGGGCCTCCAAGGATATCTAAGC
CAACAACTTTTGAGCCTTCAATCATGGCTCCAGTCCTTCTCTGATCATTACTTCTGTGTCTTTGCATGAG
GTAAA
